>Addgene plasmid #100594 | pDONR207-MpTubulin beta 3 | addgene full sequence | sequence record 269243 | Addgene NGS Result
TTCCCTACTCTCGCGTTAACGCTAGCATGGATCTCGGGCCCCAAATAATGATTTTATTTTGACTGATAGT
GACCTGTTCGTTGCAACAAATTGATGAGCAATGCTTTTTTATAATGCCAACTTTGTACAAAAAAGCAGGC
TTCATGAGAGAAATTCTCCACATCCAGGGTGGGCAATGCGGGAACCAGATCGGAGCTAAGTTTTGGGAAG
TGATCTGTGATGAGCATGGGATCGACCCCACTGGAACTTACCGCGGAGACTCCGATCTTCAGTTGGAGAG
GATTAATGTTTACTACAACGAGGCAAGTGGTGGTAGGTACGTTCCACGTGCTGTGCTCATGGATCTCGAA
CCCGGAACGATGGACAGTGTTCGATCTGGTCCGTTTGGTCAGATCTTCCGACCAGACAACTTTGTCTTTG
GCCAAACTGGGGCCGGTAACAATTGGGCCAAGGGGCACTACACGGAGGGAGCGGAATTGATTGACTCTGT
TCTTGACGTCGTGCGAAAGGAGGCGGAGAGCTGTGATTGCCTGCAGGGTTTCCAAGTCTGCCACTCGCTG
GGAGGAGGTACCGGTTCAGGTATGGGAACCCTGCTGATATCCAAGATCCGTGAAGAATACCCGGACAGGA
TGATGCTCACTTTCTCTGTCTTCCCATCGCCGAAGGTGTCCGATACAGTCGTGGAGCCCTACAACGCTAC
TCTTTCTGTCCACCAGCTTGTAGAAAACGCGGACGAGTGTATGGTTCTGGATAATGAGGCATTGTACGAC
ATTTGCTTCCGTACTCTGAAGCTGACCACCCCTACATTTGGAGATCTCAATCATCTGATATCAGCCACAA
TGAGTGGTGTTACTTGCTGCCTGAGGTTTCCCGGTCAATTGAACTCTGACCTCCGAAAGCTTGCCGTAAA
CCTGATCCCATTCCCTCGACTTCACTTCTTCATGGTGGGATTCGCACCCCTCACGTCTCGAGGTTCCCAA
CAATATCGTGCTCTGACAGTGCCTGAACTCACTCAGCAAATGTGGGATGCGAAGAACATGATGTGCGCCG
CCGATCCTCGTCATGGACGTTACCTTACGGCCTCAGCCATGTTCCGCGGGCGCATGAGCACCAAGGAAGT
CGACGAACAGATGATCAATGTCCAGAATAAGAACTCGTCGTACTTCGTCGAATGGATCCCCAACAACGTG
AAATCCAGTGTTTGCGACATTCCTCCCAATGGGCTTAAAATGGCATCCACTTTCATCGGAAACTCTACTT
CTATCCAGGAAATGTTTAGACGAGTGAGCGAGCAGTTTACTGCCATGTTCAGAAGGAAAGCTTTCTTGCA
TTGGTACACAGGTGAAGGAATGGACGAGATGGAGTTCACTGAGGCAGAGAGCAATATGAATGATCTGGTA
TCTGAATACCAGCAGTATCAGGATGCAAGCGCCGAAGATGAAGGAGAATATGACGACGGTGAAGAGCTTG
AAGCCAACTAAGACCCAGCTTTCTTGTACAAAGTTGGCATTATAAGAAAGCATTGCTTATCAATTTGTTG
CAACGAACAGGTCACTATCAGTCAAAATAAAATCATTATTTGCCATCCAGCTGCAGCTCTGGCCCGTGTC
TCAAAATCTCTGATGTTACATTGCACAAGATAAAAATATATCATCATGAACAATAAAACTGTCTGCTTAC
ATAAACAGTAATACAAGGGGTGTTATGAGCCATATTCAACGGGAAACGTCGAGGCCGCGATTAAATTCCA
ACATGGATGCTGATTTATATGGGTATAAATGGGCTCGCGATAATGTCGGGCAATCAGGTGCGACAATCTA
TCGCTTGTATGGGAAGCCCGATGCGCCAGAGTTGTTTCTGAAACATGGCAAAGGTAGCGTTGCCAATGAT
GTTACAGATGAGATGGTCAGACTAAACTGGCTGACGGAATTTATGCCTCTTCCGACCATCAAGCATTTTA
TCCGTACTCCTGATGATGCATGGTTACTCACCACTGCGATCCCCGGAAAAACAGCATTCCAGGTATTAGA
AGAATATCCTGATTCAGGTGAAAATATTGTTGATGCGCTGGCAGTGTTCCTGCGCCGGTTGCATTCGATT
CCTGTTTGTAATTGTCCTTTTAACAGCGATCGCGTATTTCGTCTCGCTCAGGCGCAATCACGAATGAATA
ACGGTTTGGTTGATGCGAGTGATTTTGATGACGAGCGTAATGGCTGGCCTGTTGAACAAGTCTGGAAAGA
AATGCATAAACTTTTGCCATTCTCACCGGATTCAGTCGTCACTCATGGTGATTTCTCACTTGATAACCTT
ATTTTTGACGAGGGGAAATTAGGCCGGGAAGCCGATCTCGGCTTGAACGAATTGTTAGGTGGCGGTACTT
GGGTCGATATCAAAGTGCATCACTTCTTCCCGTATGCCCAACTTTGTATAGAGAGCCACTGCGGGATCGT
CACCGTAATCTGCTTGCACGTAGATCACATAAGCACCAAGCGCGTTGGCCTCATGCTTGAGGAGATTGAT
GAGCGCGGTGGCAATGCCCTGCCTCCGGTGCTCGCCGGAGACTGCGAGATCATAGATATAGATCTCACTA
CGCGGCTGCTCAAACTTGGGCAGAACGTAAGCCGCGAGAGCGCCAACAACCGCTTCTTGGTCGAAGGCAG
CAAGCGCGATGAATGTCTTACTACGGAGCAAGTTCCCGAGGTAATCGGAGTCCGGCTGATGTTGGGAGTA
GGTGGCTACGTCTCCGAACTCACGACCGAAAAGATCAAGAGCAGCCCGCATGGATTTGACTTGGTCAGGG
CCGAGCCTACATGTGCGAATGATGCCCATACTTGAGCCACCTAACTTTGTTTTAGGGCGACTGCCCTGCT
GCGTAACATCGTTGCTGCTGCGTAACATCGTTGCTGCTCCATAACATCAAACATCGACCCACGGCGTAAC
GCGCTTGCTGCTTGGATGCCCGAGGCATAGACTGTACAAAAAAACAGTCATAACAAGCCATGAAAACCGC
CACTGCGCCGTTACCACCGCTGCGTTCGGTCAAGGTTCTGGACCAGTTGCGTGAGCGCATACGCTACTTG
CATTACAGTTTACGAACCGAACAGGCTTATGTCAACTGGGTTCGTGCCTTCATCCGTTTCCACGGTGTGC
GTCACCCGGCAACCTTGGGCAGCAGCGAAGTCGAGGCATTTCTGTCCTGGCTGGCGAACGAGCGCAAGGT
TTCGGTCTCCACGCATCGTCAGGCATTGGCGGCCTTGCTGTTCTTCTACGGCAAGGTGCTGTGCACGGAT
CTGCCCTGGCTTCAGGAGATCGGAAGACCTCGGCCGTCGCGGCGCTTGCCGGTGGTGCTGACCCCGGATG
AAGTGGTTCGCATCCTCGGTTTTCTGGAAGGCGAGCATCGTTTGTTCGCCCAGGACTCTAGCTATAGTTC
TAGTGGTTGGCTACTAATAGGTTGTATTGATGTTGGACGAGTCGGAATCGCAGACCGATACCAGGATCTT
GCCATCCTATGGAACTGCCTCGGTGAGTTTTCTCCTTCATTACAGAAACGGCTTTTTCAAAAATATGGTA
TTGATAATCCTGATATGAATAAATTGCAGTTTCATTTGATGCTCGATGAGTTTTTCTAATCAGAATTGGT
TAATTGGTTGTAACACTGGCAGAGCATTACGCTGACTTGACGGGACGGCGCAAGCTCATGACCAAAATCC
CTTAACGTGAGTTTTCGTTCCACTGAGCGTCAGACCCCGTAGAAAAGATCAAAGGATCTTCTTGAGATCC
TTTTTTTCTGCGCGTAATCTGCTGCTTGCAAACAAAAAAACCACCGCTACCAGCGGTGGTTTGTTTGCCG
GATCAAGAGCTACCAACTCTTTTTCCGAAGGTAACTGGCTTCAGCAGAGCGCAGATACCAAATACTGTTC
TTCTAGTGTAGCCGTAGTTAGGCCACCACTTCAAGAACTCTGTAGCACCGCCTACATACCTCGCTCTGCT
AATCCTGTTACCAGTGGCTGCTGCCAGTGGCGATAAGTCGTGTCTTACCGGGTTGGACTCAAGACGATAG
TTACCGGATAAGGCGCAGCGGTCGGGCTGAACGGGGGGTTCGTGCACACAGCCCAGCTTGGAGCGAACGA
CCTACACCGAACTGAGATACCTACAGCGTGAGCTATGAGAAAGCGCCACGCTTCCCGAAGGGAGAAAGGC
GGACAGGTATCCGGTAAGCGGCAGGGTCGGAACAGGAGAGCGCACGAGGGAGCTTCCAGGGGGAAACGCC
TGGTATCTTTATAGTCCTGTCGGGTTTCGCCACCTCTGACTTGAGCGTCGATTTTTGTGATGCTCGTCAG
GGGGGCGGAGCCTATGGAAAAACGCCAGCAACGCGGCCTTTTTACGGTTCCTGGCCTTTTGCTGGCCTTT
TGCTCACATGTTCTTTCCTGCGTTATCCCCTGATTCTGTGGATAACCGTATTACCGCTAGCCAGGAAGAG
TTTGTAGAAACGCAAAAAGGCCATCCGTCAGGATGGCCTTCTGCTTAGTTTGATGCCTGGCAGTTTATGG
CGGGCGTCCTGCCCGCCACCCTCCGGGCCGTTGCTTCACAACGTTCAAATCCGCTCCCGGCGGATTTGTC
CTACTCAGGAGAGCGTTCACCGACAAACAACAGATAAAACGAAAGGCCCAGTCTTCCGACTGAGCCTTTC
GTTTTATTTGATGCCTGGCAG
Features (pLannotate 1.2.2; 11 found; start..end, strand, type, name):
     42..141     +  protein_bind   attL1: mutant version of attL; recombination site for the Gateway® LR reaction LR Clonase™
    144..1472    +  CDS            TUBB5: TBB5_ORYSJ - Also known as OSTB-50, R2242, TUB5. Experimental evidence at protein level: Swiss-Prot protein existence level 1. Tubulin is the major constituent of microtubules. It binds two moles of GTP, one at an exchangeable site on the beta chain and one at a non-exchangeable site on the alpha chain. From Oryza sativa subsp. japonica (Rice).
   1483..1582    -  protein_bind   attL2: mutant version of attL; recombination site for the Gateway® LR reaction LR Clonase™
   1705..2331    +  CDS            KanR (fragment): aminoglycoside phosphotransferase; aph(3')-Ia; confers resistance to kanamycin in bacteria or G418 (Geneticin®) in eukaryotes
   2365..2898    -  CDS            GmR: gentamycin acetyltransferase; aacC1; confers resistance to gentamycin
   3087..3115    -  promoter       Pc promoter: intI1 (promoter lies within the coding sequence); class 1 integron promoter
   3093..3440    -  CDS            YPR2_ECOLX (fragment): Protein predicted: Swiss-Prot protein existence level 4. From Escherichia coli.
   3445..3629    +  CDS            KanR (fragment): aminoglycoside phosphotransferase; aph(3')-Ia; confers resistance to kanamycin in bacteria or G418 (Geneticin®) in eukaryotes
   3772..4360    +  rep_origin     ori: high-copy-number ColE1/pMB1/pBR322/pUC origin of replication
   4495..4522    -  terminator     rrnB T2 terminator: transcription terminator T2 from the E. coli rrnB gene
   4654..4697    +  terminator     rrnB T1 terminator: Escherichia coli rrnB; transcription terminator T1 from the E. coli rrnB gene
