[The description below was written by a language model from this plasmid's Addgene catalogue record and pLannotate feature annotations shown in this document.]
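Description:
pDONR207-MpTubulin beta 3 is a Gateway entry clone built on the pDONR207 backbone, carrying the coding sequence for beta-tubulin 3 from the liverwort Marchantia polymorpha. The 4,711 nt sequenced plasmid is maintained in E. coli through a high-copy ColE1/pUC-type origin of replication and selected with gentamicin. Resistance comes from the aacC1 gentamicin acetyltransferase gene, which is driven by the class 1 integron Pc promoter. Two kanamycin-resistance gene fragments flank this gentamicin cassette. They are interrupted remnants of the backbone rather than a functional marker, and kanamycin is not listed as a selection. The rrnB T1 and T2 terminators sit upstream of the cloning region, where they insulate the insert from read-through transcription originating in the vector.

The insert is an open reading frame of about 1.3 kb lying between attL1 and attL2. These sites indicate that the gene has already been recombined into the donor vector and is ready for an LR Clonase reaction. The automated annotation labels the ORF by its closest database match, a rice beta-tubulin. This reflects the strong conservation of tubulins among plants, and the catalogue entry identifies the gene as Marchantia polymorpha tubulin beta 3. No promoter, tag or reporter is annotated next to the insert, so the plasmid is not an expression construct itself. It serves as a shuttle for moving the tubulin sequence directionally into Gateway destination vectors that supply those elements. The associated publication concerns cytoskeletal involvement in chloroplast cold positioning in Marchantia, which suggests that downstream constructs were meant for studying microtubules in that context, although the record does not describe them.
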