Addgene plasmid #100594: pDONR207-MpTubulin beta 3
Purpose: Gateway entry vector for MpTubulin beta 3
Depositing lab: Yutaka Kodama. Depositing organization: Utsunomiya University. Publication: Actin-dependence of the chloroplast cold positioning response in the liverwort Marchantia polymorpha L. Kimura S, Kodama Y. PeerJ. 2016 Sep 28;4:e2513. eCollection 2016. 2513 PubMed 27703856.
Backbone
  Vector backbone: pDONR207
Growth in bacteria
  Bacterial resistance: Gentamicin, 10 μg/mL
  Growth temperature: 37°C
  Growth strain: DH5alpha
  Copy number: Unknown
Gene/Insert
  Gene/Insert name: MpTubulin beta 3
  Species: Marchantia polymorpha
Terms and licenses: Academic/Nonprofit Terms; Industry Terms: Not Available to Industry
How to cite: pDONR207-MpTubulin beta 3 was a gift from Yutaka Kodama (Addgene plasmid # 100594 ; http://n2t.net/addgene:100594 ; RRID:Addgene_100594)
